>Addgene plasmid #83523 | pTCW009 | depositor full sequence | sequence record 168928 | pTCW009 sequence 6439 bps
TCGCGCGTTTCGGTGATGACGGTGAAAACCTCTGACACATGCAGCTCCCGGAGACGGTCACAGCTTGTCT
GTAAGCGGATGCCGGGAGCAGACAAGCCCGTCAGGGCGCGTCAGCGCGTGTTGGCGGGTGTCGGGGCTGG
CTTAACTATGCGGCATCAGAGCAGATTGTACTGAGAGTGCACCATAAATTCCCGTTTTAAGAGCTTGGTG
AGCGCTAGGAGTCACTGCCAGGTATCGTTTGAACACGGCATTAGTCAGGGAAGTCATAACACAGTCCTTT
CCCGCAATTTTCTTTTTCTATTACTCTTGGCCTCCTCTAGTACACTCTATATTTTTTTATGCCTCGGTAA
TGATTTTCATTTTTTTTTTTCCCCTAGCGGATGACTCTTTTTTTTTCTTAGCGATTGGCATTATCACATA
ATGAATTATACATTATATAAAGTAATGTGATTTCTTCGAAGAATATACTAAAAAATGAGCAGGCAAGATA
AACGAAGGCAAAGATGACAGAGCAGAAAGCCCTAGTAAAGCGTATTACAAATGAAACCAAGATTCAGATT
GCGATCTCTTTAAAGGGTGGTCCCCTAGCGATAGAGCACTCGATCTTCCCAGAAAAAGAGGCAGAAGCAG
TAGCAGAACAGGCCACACAATCGCAAGTGATTAACGTCCACACAGGTATAGGGTTTCTGGACCATATGAT
ACATGCTCTGGCCAAGCATTCCGGCTGGTCGCTAATCGTTGAGTGCATTGGTGACTTACACATAGACGAC
CATCACACCACTGAAGACTGCGGGATTGCTCTCGGTCAAGCTTTTAAAGAGGCCCTACTGGCGCGTGGAG
TAAAAAGGTTTGGATCAGGATTTGCGCCTTTGGATGAGGCACTTTCCAGAGCGGTGGTAGATCTTTCGAA
CAGGCCGTACGCAGTTGTCGAACTTGGTTTGCAAAGGGAGAAAGTAGGAGATCTCTCTTGCGAGATGATC
CCGCATTTTCTTGAAAGCTTTGCAGAGGCTAGCAGAATTACCCTCCACGTTGATTGTCTGCGAGGCAAGA
ATGATCATCACCGTAGTGAGAGTGCGTTCAAGGCTCTTGCGGTTGCCATAAGAGAAGCCACCTCGCCCAA
TGGTACCAACGATGTTCCCTCCACCAAAGGTGTTCTTATGTAGTGACACCGATTATTTAAAGCTGCAGCA
TACGATATATATACATGTGTATATATGTATACCTATGAATGTCAGTAAGTATGTATACGAACAGTATGAT
ACTGAAGATGACAAGGTAATGCATCATTCTATACGTGTCATTCTGAACGAGGCGCGCTTTCCTTTTTTCT
TTTTGCTTTTTCTTTTTTTTTCTCTTGAACTCGACGGATCTATGCGGTGTGAAATACCGCACAGATGCGT
AAGGAGAAAATACCGCATCAGGAAATTGTAAACGTTAATATTTTGTTAAAATTCGCGTTAAATTTTTGTT
AAATCAGCTCATTTTTTAACCAATAGGCCGAAATCGGCAAAATCCCTTATAAATCAAAAGAATAGACCGA
GATAGGGT
[37 nt withheld, positions 1549-1585]
AAAGAACGTGGACTCCAACGTCAAAGG
[49 nt withheld, positions 1613-1661]
T
[91 nt withheld, positions 1663-1753]
G
[124 nt withheld, positions 1755-1878]
CGCGCCATTCGCCATTCAGGCTGCGCAACTGTTGGGAAGGGCGATCGGTGCGGGCCTCTTCGCTATTACG
CCAGCTGGCGAAAGGGGGATGTGCTGCAAGGCGATTAAGTTGGGTAACGCCAGGGTTTTCCCAGTCACGA
CGTTGTAAAACGACGGCCAGTGAGCGCGCGTAATACGACTCACTATAGGGCGAATTGGGTACCGGGCCCC
CCCTCGAGTTGCCGCGTGGAGACATCTGTCCAATTTGCCCCTGGCTCTCTGTAAATACCCATATATGAAC
GTTATATATATTGTATATTAATGGCGTATATGTGCCCATGGGAAGTCATAGTAATAGATCTAGGCACGTG
GCTGCAGTGACTCCGCGCAGGGCTGCACCGCCAAGGTAGATAAGAGAGCGGAGCACGTGGGAAAAGAGAG
ATACGGTATGTTACAACAGTCAAAGTAATGAACTTTCGCCCACGTGCGTACATCATTTACTATCTCAGGC
CGCTGCGTTTGGAACTTTACGGCGTTGTAGTTGTAATTGCCATAACTGCCATGCATTTATGTATATATAT
TTTCGTACGTAATGAACATGGTTATGTTATATATTGTTTGCAATCAGAGAGAAGTTGAAGAGGAGAAAAA
AAAAAAGAGAGAGCCGTACCGCAATAAAATGGACCCTTGTCGGTCACGTGAGCAAAAATACTATTGCCGC
CGACGGCCGTAGATAATAACAAAGGAATAAAAAAAAAAAAAGCGGTAACTCGCGGAAGCATTGCCGATGC
TTACCGAGATTTGCCGCGGATAACCGAACCATCATTGGGGTAGGAAACATTATAAATATTTGATATATAT
AAAGGAAAAAGCTTGATTTGGTCTTGTAATATCCCAGTGTAAACATAAAAATACACACATACCACAATTA
CACTCTCTCATCGACTCAGAATTCATGAGATTTCCTTCAATTTTTACTGCAGTTTTATTCGCAGCATCCT
CCGCATTAGCTGCTCCAGTCAACACTACAACAGAAGATGAAACGGCACAAATTCCGGCTGAAGCTGTCAT
CGGTTACTTAGATTTAGAAGGGGATTTCGATGTTGCTGTTTTGCCATTTTCCAACAGCACAAATAACGGG
TTATTGTTTATAAATACTACTATTGCCAGCATTGCTGCTAAAGAAGAAGGGGTATCTTTGGATAAAAGAG
AGGCTGAAGCTTGGCATTGGTTGCAACTAAAACCTGGCCAACCAATGTACAAGAGAGAAGCCGAAGCTGA
AGCTTGGCATTGGCTGCAACTAAAGCCTGGCCAACCAATGTACAAAAGAGAAGCCGACGCTGAAGCTTGG
CATTGGCTGCAACTAAAGCCTGGCCAACCAATGTACAAAAGAGAAGCCGACGCTGAAGCTTGGCATTGGT
TGCAGTTAAAACCCGGCCAACCAATGTACTAAGCCCGACTGATAACAACAGTGTAGATGTAACAAAGTCG
ACTTTGTTCCCACTGTACTTTTAGCTCGTACAAAATACAATATACTTTTCATTTCTCCGTAAACAACATG
TTTTCCCATGTAATATCCTTTTCTATTTTTCGTTCCGTTACCAACTTTACACATACTTTATATAGCTATT
CACTTCTATACACTAAAAAACTAAGACAATTTTAATTTTGCTGCCTGCCATATTTCAATTTGTTATAAAT
TCCTATAATTTATCCTATTAGTAGCTAAAAAAAGATGAATGTGAATCGAATCGGATCCACTAGTTCTAGA
GCGGCCGCCACCGCGGTGGAGCTCCAGCTTTTGTTCCCTTTAGTGAGGGTTAATTGCGCGCTTGGCGTAA
TCATGGTCATAGCTGTTTCCTGTGTGAAATTGTTATCCGCTCACAATTCCACACAACATAGGAGCCGGAA
GCATAAAGTGTAAAGCCTGGGGTGCCTAATGAGTGAGGTAACTCACATTAATTGCGTTGCGCTCACTGCC
CGCTTTCCAGTCGGGAAACCTGTCGTGCCAGCTGCATTAATGAATCGGCCAACGCGCGGGGAGAGGCGGT
TTGCGTATTGGGCGCTCTTCCGCTTCCTCGCTCACTGACTCGCTGCGCTCGGTCGTTCGGCTGCGGCGAG
CGGTATCAGCTCACTCAAAGGCGGTAATACGGTTATCCACAGAATCAGGGGATAACGCAGGAAAGAACAT
GTGAGCAAAAGGCCAGCAAAAGGCCAGGAACCGTAAAAAGGCCGCGTTGCTGGCGTTTTTCCATAGGCTC
CGCCCCCCTGACGAGCATCACAAAAATCGACGCTCAAGTCAGAGGTGGCGAAACCCGACAGGACTATAAA
GATACCAGGCGTTTCCCCCTGGAAGCTCCCTCGTGCGCTCTCCTGTTCCGACCCTGCCGCTTACCGGATA
CCTGTCCGCCTTTCTCCCTTCGGGAAGCGTGGCGCTTTCTCATAGCTCACGCTGTAGGTATCTCAGTTCG
GTGTAGGTCGTTCGCTCCAAGCTGGGCTGTGTGCACGAACCCCCCGTTCAGCCCGACCGCTGCGCCTTAT
CCGGTAACTATCGTCTTGAGTCCAACCCGGTAAGACACGACTTATCGCCACTGGCAGCAGCCACTGGTAA
CAGGATTAGCAGAGCGAGGTATGTAGGCGGTGCTACAGAGTTCTTGAAGTGGTGGCCTAACTACGGCTAC
ACTAGAAGGACAGTATTTGGTATCTGCGCTCTGCTGAAGCCAGTTACCTTCGGAAAAAGAGTTGGTAGCT
CTTGATCCGGCAAACAAACCACCGCTGGTAGCGGTGGTTTTTTTGTTTGCAAGCAGCAGATTACGCGCAG
AAAAAAAGGATCTCAAGAAGATCCTTTGATCTTTTCTACGGGGTCTGACGCTCAGTGGAACGAAAACTCA
CGTTAAGGGATTTTGGTCATGAGATTATCAAAAAGGATCTTCACCTAGATCCTTTTAAATTAAAAATGAA
GTTTTAAATCAATCTAAAGTATATATGAGTAAACTTGGTCTGACAGTTACCAATGCTTAATCAGTGAGGC
ACCTATCTCAGCGATCTGTCTATTTCGTTCATCCATAGTTGCCTGACTCCCCGTCGTGTAGATAACTACG
ATACGGGAGGGCTTACCATCTGGCCCCAGTGCTGCAATGATACCGCGAGACCCACGCTCACCGGCTCCAG
ATTTATCAGCAATAAACCAGCCAGCCGGAAGGGCCGAGCGCAGAAGTGGTCCTGCAACTTTATCCGCCTC
CATCCAGTCTATTAATTGTTGCCGGGAAGCTAGAGTAAGTAGTTCGCCAGTTAATAGTTTGCGCAACGTT
GTTGCCATTGCTACAGGCATCGTGGTGTCACGCTCGTCGTTTGGTATGGCTTCATTCAGCTCCGGTTCCC
AACGATCAAGGCGAGTTACATGATCCCCCATGTTGTGCAAAAAAGCGGTTAGCTCCTTCGGTCCTCCGAT
CGTTGTCAGAAGTAAGTTGGCCGCAGTGTTATCACTCATGGTTATGGCAGCACTGCATAATTCTCTTACT
GTCATGCCATCCGTAAGATGCTTTTCTGTGACTGGTGAGTACTCAACCAAGTCATTCTGAGAATAGTGTA
TGCGGCGACCGAGTTGCTCTTGCCCGGCGTCAATACGGGATAATACCGCGCCACATAGCAGAACTTTAAA
AGTGCTCATCATTGGAAAACGTTCTTCGGGGCGAAAACTCTCAAGGATCTTACCGCTGTTGAGATCCAGT
TCGATGTAACCCACTCGTGCACCCAACTGATCTTCAGCATCTTTTACTTTCACCAGCGTTTCTGGGTGAG
CAAAAACAGGAAGGCAAAATGCCGCAAAAAAGGGAATAAGGGCGACACGGAAATGTTGAATACTCATACT
CTTCCTTTTTCAATATTATTGAAGCATTTATCAGGGTTATTGTCTCATGAGCGGATACATATTTGAATGT
ATTTAGAAAAATAAACAAATAGGGGTTCCGCGCACATTTCCCCGAAAAGTGCCACCTGGGTCCTTTTCAT
CACGTGCTATAAAAATAATTATAATTTAAATTTTTTAATATAAATATATAAATTAAAAATAGAAAGTAAA
AAAAGAAATTAAAGAAAAAATAGTTTTTGTTTTCCGAAGATGTAAAAGACTCTAGGGGGATCGCCAACAA
ATACTACCTTTTATCTTGCTCTTCCTGCTCTCAGGTATTAATGCCGAATTGTTTCATCTTGTCTGTGTAG
AAGACCACACACGAAAATCCTGTGATTTTACATTTTACTTATCGTTAATCGAATGTATATCTATTTAATC
TGCTTTTCTTGTCTAATAAATATATATGTAAAGTACGCTTTTTGTTGAAATTTTTTAAACCTTTGTTTAT
TTTTTTTTCTTCATTCCGTAACTCTTCTACCTTCTTTATTTACTTTCTAAAATCCAAATACAAAACATAA
AAATAAATAAACACAGAGTAAATTCCCAAATTATTCCATCATTAAAAGATACGAGGCGCGTGTAAGTTAC
AGGCAAGCGATCCGTCCTAAGAAACCATTATTATCATGACATTAACCTATAAAAATAGGCGTATCACGAG
GCCCTTTCGTC
Features (pLannotate 1.2.2; 22 found; start..end, strand, type, name):
    137..186     +  misc_feature   bom (fragment): basis of mobility region from pBR322
    187..267     -  CDS            MRM1 (fragment): MRM1_YEAST - Also known as PET56 From Saccharomyces cerevisiae (strain ATCC 204508 / S288c) (Baker's yeast).
    317..503     +  promoter       HIS3 promoter: S. cerevisiae HIS3
    504..1163    +  CDS            HIS3: imidazoleglycerol-phosphate dehydratase, required for histidine biosynthesis; S. cerevisiae HIS3; yeast auxotrophic marker
   1371..1422    +  misc_feature   bom (fragment): basis of mobility region from pBR322
   1423..1878    -  rep_origin     f1 ori (sequence partly withheld): f1 bacteriophage origin of replication; arrow indicates direction of (+) strand synthesis
   1886..2041    -  CDS            lacZα (fragment): LacZα fragment of β-galactosidase; lacZ fragment
   2049..2067    +  promoter       T7 promoter: promoter for bacteriophage T7 RNA polymerase
   2076..2096    -  misc_feature   MCS (fragment): pBluescript multiple cloning site
   2099..2197    -  CDS            SPL2 (fragment): SPL2_YEAST - Experimental evidence at protein level: Swiss-Prot protein existence level 1. Putative cyclin-dependent kinase (CDK) inhibitor necessary and sufficient for PHO pathway-dependent down-regulation of low- affinity phosphate transport. From Saccharomyces cerevisiae (strain ATCC 204508 / S288c) (Baker's yeast).
   2813..3079    +  CDS            α-factor secretion signal: N-terminal secretion signal from S. cerevisiae alpha-factor; MFα1; Cleavage by the Kex2 protease occurs after the dibasic KR sequence. The EA dipeptides are then removed by dipeptidyl aminopeptidase A.
   3611..3652    -  misc_feature   MCS (fragment): pBluescript multiple cloning site
   3665..3683    -  promoter       T3 promoter: promoter for bacteriophage T3 RNA polymerase
   3728..3744    -  protein_bind   lac operator: The lac repressor binds to the lac operator to inhibit transcription in E. coli. This inhibition can be relieved by adding lactose or isopropyl-β-D-thiogalactopyranoside (IPTG). lac repressor encoded by lacI
   3752..3782    -  promoter       lac promoter: promoter for the E. coli lac operon
   3797..3818    -  protein_bind   CAP binding site: CAP binding activates transcription in the presence of cAMP. E. coli catabolite activator protein
   3831..3923    -  CDS            lacI (fragment): lac repressor; lacI; The lac repressor binds to the lac operator to inhibit transcription in E. coli. This inhibition can be relieved by adding lactose or isopropyl-β-D-thiogalactopyranoside (IPTG).
   4106..4694    -  rep_origin     ori: high-copy-number ColE1/pMB1/pBR322/pUC origin of replication
   4865..5725    -  CDS            AmpR: β-lactamase; bla; confers resistance to ampicillin, carbenicillin, and related antibiotics
   5726..5830    -  promoter       AmpR promoter: bla
   5867..6370    +  misc_feature   CEN/ARS: S. cerevisiae CEN6 centromere fused to an autonomously replicating sequence
   6439..35      +  CDS            rop (fragment) (across the origin): Rop protein, which maintains plasmids at low copy number; rop
