[The description below was written by a language model from this plasmid's Addgene catalogue record and pLannotate feature annotations shown in this document.]
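Description:
pTCW009 is a yeast expression plasmid built on the pRS413 shuttle backbone, designed to produce alpha pheromone in Saccharomyces cerevisiae in response to aromatic amino acids. In yeast it is maintained as a low-copy centromeric episome through a CEN6/ARS element and selected by histidine prototrophy from the HIS3 marker, which is driven by its own promoter. In E. coli it replicates from a high-copy ColE1/pUC-type origin and is selected with ampicillin through the bla gene. The backbone also carries an f1 phage origin and the pBluescript-derived cloning region. This region includes lacZα and multiple cloning site remnants, the lac promoter and operator, and flanking T7 and T3 promoters.

The insert, placed within the disrupted multiple cloning site, is the yeast mfalpha1 gene under control of the ARO9 promoter. The automated annotation does not label the promoter itself. It does detect a fragment of the SPL2 coding sequence at the upstream edge of the insert, followed by unannotated sequence that presumably contains the promoter. It then marks the alpha-factor prepro secretion leader, which is the N-terminal part of the MFα1 precursor. Further unannotated sequence downstream of the leader would hold the rest of the gene. The leader directs the precursor into the secretory pathway, where Kex2 cleavage and dipeptidyl aminopeptidase trimming release mature alpha-factor peptides.

Because pheromone output depends on an aromatic amino acid-responsive promoter, the plasmid serves as a tunable signal "sender" module. The record links it to work on engineered quorum sensing through pheromone-mediated cell-to-cell communication in budding yeast. The restriction sites used for cloning are not recorded.
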