Addgene plasmid #83523: pTCW009
Purpose: Aromatic amino acid inducible expression of alpha pheromone in yeast from the mfalpha1 gene
Depositing lab: Claudia Vickers. Depositing organization: University of Queensland. Publication: Engineered quorum sensing using pheromone-mediated cell-to-cell communication in Saccharomyces cerevisiae. Williams TC, Nielsen LK, Vickers CE. ACS Synth Biol. 2013 Mar 15;2(3):136-49. doi: 10.1021/sb300110b. Epub 2013 Jan 7. PubMed 23656437.
Backbone
  Vector backbone: pRS413
  Vector type: Yeast Expression
  Selectable markers: HIS3
Growth in bacteria
  Bacterial resistance: Ampicillin, 100 μg/mL
  Growth temperature: 37°C
  Growth strain: DH5alpha
  Copy number: High Copy
Gene/Insert
  Gene/Insert name: pARO9-mfalpha1
  Species: S. cerevisiae (budding yeast)
  Promoter: pARO9
  Cloning method: Restriction Enzyme; 5′ cloning site unknown (unknown if destroyed); 3′ cloning site unknown (unknown if destroyed)
  Sequencing primers: 5′ M13pUC-Fwd; 3′ M13pUC-Rev
Terms and licenses: Academic/Nonprofit Terms; Industry Terms: Not Available to Industry
How to cite: pTCW009 was a gift from Claudia Vickers (Addgene plasmid # 83523 ; http://n2t.net/addgene:83523 ; RRID:Addgene_83523)
