>Addgene plasmid #83523 | pTCW009 | addgene partial sequence | sequence record 161599 | M13-F20 5'-TGTAAAACGACGGCCAGT-3'
GGCGAATTGGGTACCGGGCCCCCCCTCGAGTTGCCGCGTGGAGACATCTGTCCAATTTGCCCCTGGCTCT
CTGTAAATACCCATATATGAACGTTATATATATTGTATATTAATGGCGTATATGTGCCCATGGGAAGTCA
TAGTAATAGATCTAGGCACGTGGCTGCAGTGACTCCGCGCAGGGCTGCACCGCCAAGGTAGATAAGAGAG
CGGAGCACGTGGGAAAAGAGAGATACGGTATGTTACAACAGTCAAAGTAATGAACTTTCGCCCACGTGCG
TACATCATTTACTATCTCAGGCCGCTGCGTTTGGAACTTTACGGCGTTGTAGTTGTAATTGCCATAACTG
CCATGCATTTATGTATATATATTTTCGTACGTAATGAACATGGTTATGTTATATATTGTTTGCAATCAGA
GAGAAGTTGAAGAGGAGAAAAAAAAAAAGAGAGAGCCGTACCGCAATAAAATGGACCCTTGTCGGTCACG
TGAGCAAAAATACTATTGCCGCCGACGGCCGTAGATAATAACAAAGGAATAAAAAAAAAAAAAGCGGTAA
CTCGCGGAAGCATTGCCGATGCTTACCGAGATTTGCCGCGGATAACCGAACCATCATTGGGGTAGGAAAC
ATTATAAATATTTGATATATATAAAGGAAAAAGCTTGATTTGGTCTTGTAATATCCCAGTGTAAACATAA
AAATACACACATACCACAATTACACTCTCTCATCGACTCAGAATTCATGAGATTTCCTTCAATTTTTACT
GCAGTTTTATTCGCAGCATCCTCCGCATTAGCTGCTCCAGTCAACACTACAACAGAAGATGAAACGGCAC
AAATTCCGGCTGAAGCTGTCATCGGTTACTTAGATTTAGAAGGGGATTTCGATGTTGCTGTTTTGCCATT
TTCCAACAGCACAAATAACGGGTTATTGTTTATAAATACTACTATTGCCAGCATTGCTGCTAAAGAAGA
