>Addgene plasmid #83523 | pTCW009 | addgene partial sequence | sequence record 161600 | M13-Rev 5'-CAGGAAACAGCTATGACC-3'
ACCCTCACTAAAGGGAACAAAAGCTGGAGCTCCACCGCGGTGGCGGCCGCTCTAGAACTAGTGGATCCGA
TTCGATTCACATTCATCTTTTTTTAGCTACTAATAGGATAAATTATAGGAATTTATAACAAATTGAAATA
TGGCAGGCAGCAAAATTAAAATTGTCTTAGTTTTTTAGTGTATAGAAGTGAATAGCTATATAAAGTATGT
GTAAAGTTGGTAACGGAACGAAAAATAGAAAAGGATATTACATGGGAAAACATGTTGTTTACGGAGAAAT
GAAAAGTATATTGTATTTTGTACGAGCTAAAAGTACAGTGGGAACAAAGTCGACTTTGTTACATCTACAC
TGTTGTTATCAGTCGGGCTTAGTACATTGGTTGGCCGGGTTTTAACTGCAACCAATGCCAAGCTTCAGCG
TCGGCTTCTCTTTTGTACATTGGTTGGCCAGGCTTTAGTTGCAGCCAATGCCAAGCTTCAGCGTCGGCTT
CTCTTTTGTACATTGGTTGGCCAGGCTTTAGTTGCAGCCAATGCCAAGCTTCAGCTTCGGCTTCTCTCTT
GTACATTGGTTGGCCAGGTTTTAGTTGCAACCAATGCCAAGCTTCAGCCTCTCTTTTATCCAAAGATACC
CCTTCTTCTTTAGCAGCAATGCTGGCAATAGTAGTATTTATAAACAATAACCCGTTATTTGTGCTGTTGG
AAAATGGCAAAACAGCAACATCGAAATCCCCTTCTAAATCTAAGTAACCGATGACAGCTTCAGCCGGAAT
TTGTGCCGTTTCATCTTCTGTTGTAGTGTTGACTGGAGCAGCTAATGCGGAGGATGCTGCGAATAAAACT
GCAGTAAAAATTGAAGGAAATCTCATGAATTCTGAGTCGATGAGAGAGTGTAATTGTGGTATGTGTGTAT
TTTTATGTTTACACTGGGATATTACAAGACCAAATCAAGCTTTTTCCTTTATATATATCAAATATTTATA
ATGTTTCCTACCCCAATGATGGTTCGGTTATCCGCGGCAAATCTCGGTAAGCATCGGCAATGCTTCCGCG
AG
